>Addgene plasmid #219811 | pZac2.1-GfaABC1D -IgK-NCAN ELS-HA | addgene full sequence | sequence record 439307 | Addgene NGS Result
AGCGCCCAATACGCAAACCGCCTCTCCCCGCGCGTTGGCCGATTCATTAATGCAGCTGGCACGACAGGTT
TCCCGACTGGAAAGCGGGCAGTGAGCGCAACGCAATTAATGTGAGTTAGCTCACTCATTAGGCACCCCAG
GCTTTACACTTTATGCTTCCGGCTCGTATGTTGTGTGGAATTGTGAGCGGATAACAATTTCACACAGGAA
ACAGCTATGACCATGATTACGCCAGATTTAATTAAGGCCTTAATTAGGCTGCGCGCTCGCTCGCTCACTG
AGGCCGCCCGGGCAAAGCCCGGGCGTCGGGCGACCTTTGGTCGCCCGGCCTCAGTGAGCGAGCGAGCGCG
CAGAGAGGGAGTGGCCAACTCCATCACTAGGGGTTCCTTGTAGTTAATGATTAACCCGCCATGCTACTTA
TCTACGTAGCCATGCTCTAGGAAGATCTAACATATCCTGGTGTGGAGTAGGGGACGCTGCTCTGACAGAG
GCTCGGGGGCCTGAGCTGGCTCTGTGAGCTGGGGAGGAGGCAGACAGCCAGGCCTTGTCTGCAAGCAGAC
CTGGCAGCATTGGGCTGGCCGCCCCCCAGGGCCTCCTCTTCATGCCCAGTGAATGACTCACCTTGGCACA
GACACAATGTTCGGGGTGGGCACAGTGCCTGCTTCCCGCCGCACCCCAGCCCCCCTCAAATGCCTTCCGA
GAAGCCCATTGAGCAGGGGGCTTGCATTGCACCCCAGCCTGACAGCCTGGCATCTTGGGATAAAAGCAGC
ACAGCCCCCTAGGGGCTGCCCTTGCTGTGTGGCGCCACCGGCGGTGGAGAACAAGGCTCTATTCAGCCTG
TGCCCAGGAAAGGGGATCAGGGGATGCCCAGGCATGGACAGTGGGTGGCAGGGGGGGAGAGGAGGGCTGT
CTGCTTCCCAGAAGTCCAAGGACACAAATGGGTGAGGGGAGAGCTCTCCCCATAGCTGGGCTGCGGCCCA
ACCCCACCCCCTCAGGCTATGCCAGGGGGTGTTGCCAGGGGCACCCGGGCATCGCCAGTCTAGCCCACTC
CTTCATAAAGCCCTCGCATCCCAGGAGCGAGCAGAGCCAGAGCAGGTTGGAGAGGAGACGCATCACCTCC
GCTGCTCGCAAGCTTTATTGCGGTAGTTTATCACAGTTAAATTGCTAACGCAGTCAGTGCTTCTGACACA
ACAGTCTCGAACTTAAGCTGCAGAAGTTGGTCGTGAGGCACTGGGCAGGTAAGTATCAAGGTTACAAGAC
AGGTTTAAGGAGACCAATAGAAACTGGGCTTGTCGAGACAGAGAAGACTCTTGCGTTTCTGATAGGCACC
TATTGGTCTTACTGACATCCACTTTGCCTTTCTCTCCACAGGTGTCCACTCCCAGTTCAATTACAGCTCT
TAAGGCTAGAGTACTTAATACGACTCACTATAGGCTAGCCACCATGGAGACAGACACACTCCTGCTATGG
GTACTGCTGCTCTGGGTTCCAGGTTCCACTGGTGACGCGGCCCAGATGGAGGTGCACTCAGATCCCTGTG
AGAACAACCCTTGTCTTCATGGAGGGACATGTAATGCCAATGGCACCATGTATGGCTGTAGCTGTGATCA
GGGCTTCGCCGGGGAGAACTGTGAGATTGACATTGATGACTGCCTCTGCAGCCCCTGTGAGAATGGAGGC
ACCTGTATTGATGAGGTCAATGGCTTTGTCTGCCTTTGCCTCCCCAGCTATGGGGGCAGCTTTTGTGAGA
AAGACACCGAGGGCTGTGACCGCGGCTGGCATAAGTTCCAGGGCCACTGTTACCGCTATTTTGCCCACCG
GAGGGCATGGGAAGATGCCGAGAAGGACTGCCGCCGCCGCTCCGGCCACCTGACCAGCGTCCACTCACCG
GAGGAACACAGCTTCATTAATAGCTTTGGGCATGAAAACACGTGGATCGGCCTGAACGACAGGATCGTGG
AGAGAGATTTCCAGTGGACGGACAACACCGGGCTGCAATTTGAGAACTGGCGAGAGAACCAGCCGGACAA
TTTCTTCGCGGGTGGCGAGGACTGTGTGGTGATGGTGGCGCATGAAAGCGGGCGCTGGAACGATGTCCCC
TGCAACTACAACCTACCCTATGTCTGCAAGAAGGGCACAGTGCTCTGTGGTCCCCCTCCGGCAGTGGAGA
ATGCCTCACTCATCGGTGCCCGCAAGGCCAAGTACAATGTCCATGCCACTGTAAGGTACCAGTGCAATGA
AGGATTTGCCCAGCACCATGTGGCCACCATTCGATGCCGGAGCAATGGCAAGTGGGACAGGCCCCAAATT
GTCTGCACCAAACCCAGACGTTCACATCGGATGCGGCGATCTCTAGAAGGGCCCTACCCTTACGACGTTC
CAGACTACGCTAATAGCGCCGTCGACCATCATCATCATCATCATTGAGCGGCCGCTTCGAGCAGACATGA
TAAGATACATTGATGAGTTTGGACAAACCACAACTAGAATGCAGTGAAAAAAATGCTTTATTTGTGAAAT
TTGTGATGCTATTGCTTTATTTGTAACCATTATAAGCTGCAATAAACAAGTTAACAACAACAATTGCATT
CATTTTATGTTTCAGGTTCAGGGGGAGATGTGGGAGGTTTTTTAAAGCAAGTAAAACCTCTACAAATGTG
GTAAAATCGATAAGGATCTTCCTAGAGCATGGCTACGTAGATAAGTAGCATGGCGGGTTAATCATTAACT
ACAAGGAACCCCTAGTGATGGAGTTGGCCACTCCCTCTCTGCGCGCTCGCTCGCTCACTGAGGCCGGGCG
ACCAAAGGTCGCCCGACGCCCGGGCTTTGCCCGGGCGGCCTCAGTGAGCGAGCGAGCGCGCAGCCTTAAT
TAACCTAATTCACTGGCCGTCGTTTTACAACGTCGTGACTGGGAAAACCCTGGCGTTACCCAACTTAATC
GCCTTGCAGCACATCCCCCTTTCGCCAGCTGGCGTAATAGCGAAGAGGCCCGCACCGATCGCCCTTCCCA
ACAGTTGCGCAGCCTGAATGGCGAATGGG
[124 nt withheld, positions 3040-3163]
C
[91 nt withheld, positions 3165-3255]
A
[49 nt withheld, positions 3257-3305]
CCTTTGACGTTGGAGTCCACGTTCTTT
[37 nt withheld, positions 3333-3369]
ACCCTATCTCGGTCTATTCTTTTGATTTATAAGGGATTTTGCCGATTTCGGCCTATTGGTTAAAAAATGA
GCTGATTTAACAAAAATTTAACGCGAATTTTAACAAAATATTAACGCTTACAATTTAGGTGGCACTTTTC
GGGGAAATGTGCGCGGAACCCCTATTTGTTTATTTTTCTAAATACATTCAAATATGTATCCGCTCATGAG
ACAATAACCCTGATAAATGCTTCAATAATATTGAAAAAGGAAGAGTATGAGTATTCAACATTTCCGTGTC
GCCCTTATTCCCTTTTTTGCGGCATTTTGCCTTCCTGTTTTTGCTCACCCAGAAACGCTGGTGAAAGTAA
AAGATGCTGAAGATCAGTTGGGTGCACGAGTGGGTTACATCGAACTGGATCTCAACAGCGGTAAGATCCT
TGAGAGTTTTCGCCCCGAAGAACGTTTTCCAATGATGAGCACTTTTAAAGTTCTGCTATGTGGCGCGGTA
TTATCCCGTATTGACGCCGGGCAAGAGCAACTCGGTCGCCGCATACACTATTCTCAGAATGACTTGGTTG
AGTACTCACCAGTCACAGAAAAGCATCTTACGGATGGCATGACAGTAAGAGAATTATGCAGTGCTGCCAT
AACCATGAGTGATAACACTGCGGCCAACTTACTTCTGACAACGATCGGAGGACCGAAGGAGCTAACCGCT
TTTTTGCACAACATGGGGGATCATGTAACTCGCCTTGATCGTTGGGAACCGGAGCTGAATGAAGCCATAC
CAAACGACGAGCGTGACACCACGATGCCTGTAGCAATGGCAACAACGTTGCGCAAACTATTAACTGGCGA
ACTACTTACTCTAGCTTCCCGGCAACAATTAATAGACTGGATGGAGGCGGATAAAGTTGCAGGACCACTT
CTGCGCTCGGCCCTTCCGGCTGGCTGGTTTATTGCTGATAAATCTGGAGCCGGTGAGCGTGGGTCTCGCG
GTATCATTGCAGCACTGGGGCCAGATGGTAAGCCCTCCCGTATCGTAGTTATCTACACGACGGGGAGTCA
GGCAACTATGGATGAACGAAATAGACAGATCGCTGAGATAGGTGCCTCACTGATTAAGCATTGGTAACTG
TCAGACCAAGTTTACTCATATATACTTTAGATTGATTTAAAACTTCATTTTTAATTTAAAAGGATCTAGG
TGAAGATCCTTTTTGATAATCTCATGACCAAAATCCCTTAACGTGAGTTTTCGTTCCACTGAGCGTCAGA
CCCCGTAGAAAAGATCAAAGGATCTTCTTGAGATCCTTTTTTTCTGCGCGTAATCTGCTGCTTGCAAACA
AAAAAACCACCGCTACCAGCGGTGGTTTGTTTGCCGGATCAAGAGCTACCAACTCTTTTTCCGAAGGTAA
CTGGCTTCAGCAGAGCGCAGATACCAAATACTGTTCTTCTAGTGTAGCCGTAGTTAGGCCACCACTTCAA
GAACTCTGTAGCACCGCCTACATACCTCGCTCTGCTAATCCTGTTACCAGTGGCTGCTGCCAGTGGCGAT
AAGTCGTGTCTTACCGGGTTGGACTCAAGACGATAGTTACCGGATAAGGCGCAGCGGTCGGGCTGAACGG
GGGGTTCGTGCACACAGCCCAGCTTGGAGCGAACGACCTACACCGAACTGAGATACCTACAGCGTGAGCT
ATGAGAAAGCGCCACGCTTCCCGAAGGGAGAAAGGCGGACAGGTATCCGGTAAGCGGCAGGGTCGGAACA
GGAGAGCGCACGAGGGAGCTTCCAGGGGGAAACGCCTGGTATCTTTATAGTCCTGTCGGGTTTCGCCACC
TCTGACTTGAGCGTCGATTTTTGTGATGCTCGTCAGGGGGGCGGAGCCTATGGAAAAACGCCAGCAACGC
GGCCTTTTTACGGTTCCTGGCCTTTTGCTGGCCTTTTGCTCACATGTTCTTTCCTGCGTTATCCCCTGAT
TCTGTGGATAACCGTATTACCGCCTTTGAGTGAGCTGATACCGCTCGCCGCAGCCGAACGACCGAGCGCA
GCGAGTCAGTGAGCGAGGAAGCGGAAG
Features (pLannotate 1.2.2; 18 found; start..end, strand, type, name):
      2..94      +  CDS            lacI (fragment): lac repressor; lacI; The lac repressor binds to the lac operator to inhibit transcription in E. coli. This inhibition can be relieved by adding lactose or isopropyl-β-D-thiogalactopyranoside (IPTG).
    107..128     +  protein_bind   CAP binding site: CAP binding activates transcription in the presence of cAMP. E. coli catabolite activator protein
    143..173     +  promoter       lac promoter: promoter for the E. coli lac operon
    181..197     +  protein_bind   lac operator: The lac repressor binds to the lac operator to inhibit transcription in E. coli. This inhibition can be relieved by adding lactose or isopropyl-β-D-thiogalactopyranoside (IPTG). lac repressor encoded by lacI
    258..388     -  repeat_region  AAV2 ITR (fragment): inverted terminal repeat of adeno-associated virus serotype 2 inverted
   1239..1371    +  intron         chimeric intron: chimera between introns from human β-globin and immunoglobulin heavy chain genes
   1416..1434    +  promoter       T7 promoter: promoter for bacteriophage T7 RNA polymerase
   1444..1506    +  sig_peptide    Igκ leader: leader sequence from mouse immunoglobulin κ light chain
   1489..2346    +  CDS            NCAN (fragment): NCAN_HUMAN - Also known as CSPG3, NEUR. Experimental evidence at protein level: Swiss-Prot protein existence level 1. May modulate neuronal adhesion and neurite growth during development by binding to neural cell adhesion molecules (NG-CAM and N- CAM). Chondroitin sulfate proteoglycan; binds to hyaluronic acid. From Homo sapiens (Human).
   2407..2424    +  CDS            capTEV™ (fragment): composite tag for in vivo biotinylation, TEV protease cleavage, and 6xHis tagging
   2451..2572    -  polyA_signal   SV40 poly(A) signal: SV40 polyadenylation signal
   2595..2663    -  CDS            large T antigen (fragment): large T antigen from SV40 (simian virus 40)
   2734..2864    +  repeat_region  AAV2 ITR (fragment): inverted terminal repeat of adeno-associated virus serotype 2 inverted
   2878..3035    +  CDS            lacZα (fragment): LacZα fragment of β-galactosidase; lacZ fragment
   3040..3468    +  rep_origin     f1 ori (sequence partly withheld): f1 bacteriophage origin of replication; arrow indicates direction of (+) strand synthesis
   3521..3625    +  promoter       AmpR promoter: bla
   3626..4486    +  CDS            AmpR: β-lactamase; bla; confers resistance to ampicillin, carbenicillin, and related antibiotics
   4657..5245    +  rep_origin     ori: high-copy-number ColE1/pMB1/pBR322/pUC origin of replication
