[The description below was written by a language model from this plasmid's Addgene catalogue record and pLannotate feature annotations shown in this document.]
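Description:
pZac2.1-GfaABC1D -IgK-NCAN ELS-HA is an AAV transfer plasmid built on the pZac2.1 backbone for mammalian expression of a secreted, HA-tagged fragment of the chondroitin sulfate proteoglycan neurocan (NCAN). It is maintained in E. coli through a high-copy ColE1/pUC-type origin and selected with ampicillin via the β-lactamase gene. An f1 origin and remnants of the lac region (lacI and lacZα fragments, lac promoter and operator) are backbone leftovers. The recorded growth strain is a recombination-deficient stable strain, a common choice for ITR-containing plasmids.

The expression cassette sits between two AAV2 inverted terminal repeats, which direct replication and packaging of the intervening DNA into recombinant AAV particles when helper functions are supplied. As the name indicates, transcription is driven by GfaABC1D, a compact GFAP-derived promoter used for astrocyte-selective expression. The automated annotation does not label it, but an unannotated stretch lies between the upstream ITR and the chimeric β-globin/immunoglobulin intron, where it would be expected. Downstream of the intron and a short T7 promoter, a mouse Igκ light-chain leader peptide is fused to the NCAN fragment, routing the protein into the secretory pathway. The annotation matched this coding region to human NCAN by similarity, whereas the catalogue lists only the mouse IgK leader as the insert, so the species of the NCAN sequence is not firmly stated. The HA tag in the name is not annotated. A short hit to a His-containing composite tag follows the coding region, and an SV40 polyadenylation signal terminates the transcript.

The stated purpose is production of a secreted HA-tagged NCAN ELS domain, associated with work on astrocyte-secreted neurocan in inhibitory synapse formation.
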