Addgene plasmid #219811: pZac2.1-GfaABC1D -IgK-NCAN ELS-HA
Purpose: Secreted HA-tagged NCAN-ELS domain
Depositing lab: Cagla Eroglu. Depositing organization: Duke University. Publication: Astrocyte-secreted neurocan controls inhibitory synapse formation and function. Irala D, Wang S, Sakers K, Nagendren L, Ulloa Severino FP, Bindu DS, Savage JT, Eroglu C. Neuron. 2024 Mar 27:S0896-6273(24)00161-2. doi: 10.1016/j.neuron.2024.03.007. PubMed 38574730.
Backbone
  Vector backbone: pZac2.1
  Vector type: Mammalian Expression, AAV
Growth in bacteria
  Bacterial resistance: Ampicillin, 100 μg/mL
  Growth temperature: 37°C
  Growth strain: NEB Stable
  Copy number: High Copy
Gene/Insert
  Gene/Insert name: IgK
  Species: M. musculus (mouse)
  Entrez Gene: Igk (a.k.a. kappa)
Terms and licenses: Academic/Nonprofit Terms; Industry Terms: Not Available to Industry
How to cite: pZac2.1-GfaABC1D -IgK-NCAN ELS-HA was a gift from Cagla Eroglu (Addgene plasmid # 219811 ; http://n2t.net/addgene:219811 ; RRID:Addgene_219811)
